Addgene plasmid #86294: pFETCh_ZFP1_iso1
Purpose: Donor vector for 3' FLAG tag of human ZFP1_iso1
Depositing lab: Eric Mendenhall & Richard M. Myers. Depositing organization: University of Alabama in Huntsville. Publication: CETCh-seq: CRISPR epitope tagging ChIP-seq of DNA-binding proteins. Savic D, Partridge EC, Newberry KM, Smith SB, Meadows SK, Roberts BS, Mackiewicz M, Mendenhall EM, Myers RM. Genome Res. 2015 Sep 9. 10.1101/gr.193540.115 PubMed 26355004.
Backbone
  Vector backbone: pFETCh_Donor
  Vector type: CRISPR
Growth in bacteria
  Bacterial resistance: Kanamycin, 50 μg/mL
  Growth temperature: 37°C
  Growth strain: DH5alpha
  Copy number: High Copy
Gene/Insert
  Gene/Insert name: ZFP1_iso1 homology arms
  Species: H. sapiens (human)
  Entrez Gene: ZFP1 (a.k.a. ZNF475)
  Tag / fusion protein: 3XFLAG-P2A-NeoR (C terminal on insert)
  Cloning method: Gibson Cloning
  Sequencing primers: 5′ acgcctgtgaaaccgtacta; 3′ aactgttgggaagggcgatc
Terms and licenses: Academic/Nonprofit Terms; Industry Terms: Not Available to Industry
Depositor comments: Donor plasmid for tag insertion of ZFP1 gene at position hg19 chr16:75204230. This plasmid was co-transfected along with PX458_ZFP1_iso1_1 and PX458_ZFP1_iso1_2 into HepG2 cells, and genomic editing was verified by PCR. We performed ChIP-seq on this cell line using anti-FLAG Sigma F1804 and obtained data that passed our quality tests. Immunoprecipitation with anti-FLAG Sigma F1804 followed by mass spectrometry identified ZFP1. All released data, including ChIP-seq files and validation data, are available at the ENCODE web portal: https://www.encodeproject.org/search/?searchTerm=flag&type=Experiment&lab.title=Richard+Myers%2C+HAIB . Note: This plasmid is part of the Mendenhall and Meyers CRISPR-based Tagging system to add a tag (currently using FLAG) to endogenous proteins. Please see https://www.addgene.org/crispr/tagging/ for more details.
How to cite: pFETCh_ZFP1_iso1 was a gift from Eric Mendenhall & Richard M. Myers (Addgene plasmid # 86294 ; http://n2t.net/addgene:86294 ; RRID:Addgene_86294)
