[The description below was written by a language model from this plasmid's Addgene catalogue record and pLannotate feature annotations shown in this document.]
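Description:
pFETCh_ZFP1_iso1 is a homology-directed repair donor plasmid built on the pFETCh_Donor backbone, part of a CRISPR-based system for epitope tagging endogenous DNA-binding proteins for ChIP-seq (CETCh-seq). It replicates in E. coli at high copy from a ColE1/pUC-type origin and is selected with kanamycin through an aph(3')-Ia KanR gene. Remnants of a pUC-style cloning region (lac promoter and operator, MCS, lacZα fragment) are also annotated in the backbone.

The payload is a promoterless 3xFLAG-P2A-NeoR cassette placed between homology arms from the 3' end of the human ZFP1 (ZNF475) isoform 1 coding region, assembled by Gibson cloning. The arms themselves are not annotated by name. A short hit to a Krüppel-type zinc finger protein just upstream of the FLAG sequence probably reflects the ZFP1 zinc-finger coding sequence in the 5' arm. After Cas9 cleavage near the stop codon and repair from this donor, the endogenous gene encodes ZFP1 fused at its C terminus to 3xFLAG. The P2A peptide then releases neomycin phosphotransferase as a separate protein, so G418 resistance depends on in-frame integration at an expressed locus.

Outside the arms, the feature table shows CMV enhancer/promoter fragments followed by a truncated HSV thymidine kinase (ΔTK). This gene confers sensitivity to ganciclovir-type nucleoside analogs and could serve for counter-selection against random integration of the whole plasmid, although the record does not state that use.

According to the depositor, the donor was co-transfected with two PX458-based ZFP1 guide plasmids into HepG2 cells. Editing was confirmed by PCR, and the tagged line gave anti-FLAG ChIP-seq data that passed quality tests, with ZFP1 identified by immunoprecipitation and mass spectrometry.
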