Features (pLannotate 1.2.2; 20 found; start..end, strand, type, name):
     16..604     +  rep_origin     ori: high-copy-number ColE1/pMB1/pBR322/pUC origin of replication
    973..1062    +  CDS            lacI (fragment): lac repressor; lacI; The lac repressor binds to the lac operator to inhibit transcription in E. coli. This inhibition can be relieved by adding lactose or isopropyl-β-D-thiogalactopyranoside (IPTG).
   1075..1096    +  protein_bind   CAP binding site: CAP binding activates transcription in the presence of cAMP. E. coli catabolite activator protein
   1111..1141    +  promoter       lac promoter: promoter for the E. coli lac operon
   1149..1165    +  protein_bind   lac operator: The lac repressor binds to the lac operator to inhibit transcription in E. coli. This inhibition can be relieved by adding lactose or isopropyl-β-D-thiogalactopyranoside (IPTG). lac repressor encoded by lacI
   1202..1257    -  misc_feature   MCS: pUC18/19 multiple cloning site
   1258..1277    -  misc_feature   MCS (fragment): pUC18/19 multiple cloning site
   1283..1365    +  enhancer       CMV enhancer (fragment): human cytomegalovirus immediate early enhancer; contains an 18-bp deletion relative to the standard CMV enhancer
   1437..1454    -  promoter       CMV promoter (fragment): human cytomegalovirus (CMV) immediate early promoter
   1517..1568    +  promoter       CMVd2 promoter: truncated human cytomegalovirus (CMV) immediate early promoter that yields moderately reduced expression relative to the full-length promoter
   1659..1730    -  CDS            UL24_HHV11 (fragment): Experimental evidence at protein level: Swiss-Prot protein existence level 1. May participate in nuclear egress of viral particles. Plays a role in the dispersal of several host nucleolar proteins including NCL/nucleolin and NPM1. Since deletion of host NCL/nucleolin negatively impact on nuclear egress, UL24 supposedly acts on this process through its effect on host nucleoli. From Human herpesvirus 1 (strain 17) (HHV-1) (Human herpes simplex virus 1).
   1800..2795    +  CDS            ΔTK: truncated herpes simplex virus thymidine kinase (Salomon et al., 1995) confers sensitivity to nucleoside analogs such as acyclovir or ganciclovir
   2907..3068    +  CDS            UL122 (fragment): VIE2_HCMVT - Experimental evidence at protein level: Swiss-Prot protein existence level 1. Stimulates viral early and late gene expression and thus play a crucial role in the regulation of productive infection. In addition, activates quiescent cells to reenter the cell cycle and upregulates several E2F-responsive genes, which are responsible for pushing the cell into S phase. In S-phase, inhibits cellular DNA synthesis and blocks further cell cycle progression. From Human cytomegalovirus (strain Towne) (HHV-5) (Human herpesvirus 5).
   3084..3170    +  CDS            Kr (fragment): KRUP_MANSE - Experimental evidence at transcript level: Swiss-Prot protein existence level 2. Krueppel is a gap class segmentation protein. From Manduca sexta (Tobacco hawkmoth) (Tobacco hornworm).
   3651..3704    +  CDS            3xFLAG (fragment): three tandem FLAG® epitope tags
   3708..3732    +  CDS            3xFLAG (fragment): three tandem FLAG® epitope tags
   3816..4607    +  CDS            neo: KKA2_KLEPN - Also known as kan, nptII. Experimental evidence at protein level: Swiss-Prot protein existence level 1. Resistance to kanamycin, neomycin, paromomycin, ribostamycin, butirosin and gentamicin B. From Klebsiella pneumoniae.
   5378..5534    +  CDS            lacZα (fragment): LacZα fragment of β-galactosidase; lacZ fragment
   5616..6431    -  CDS            KanR: aminoglycoside phosphotransferase; aph(3')-Ia; confers resistance to kanamycin in bacteria or G418 (Geneticin®) in eukaryotes
   6616..6756    +  CDS            TRA2_ECOLX (fragment): Protein predicted: Swiss-Prot protein existence level 4. Required for transposition of transposon Tn903. From Escherichia coli.
>Addgene plasmid #86294 | pFETCh_ZFP1_iso1 | addgene full sequence | sequence record 171196 | Addgene NGS Result
GATCAAAGGATCTTCTTGAGATCCTTTTTTTCTGCGCGTAATCTGCTGCTTGCAAACAAAAAAACCACCG
CTACCAGCGGTGGTTTGTTTGCCGGATCAAGAGCTACCAACTCTTTTTCCGAAGGTAACTGGCTTCAGCA
GAGCGCAGATACCAAATACTGTTCTTCTAGTGTAGCCGTAGTTAGGCCACCACTTCAAGAACTCTGTAGC
ACCGCCTACATACCTCGCTCTGCTAATCCTGTTACCAGTGGCTGCTGCCAGTGGCGATAAGTCGTGTCTT
ACCGGGTTGGACTCAAGACGATAGTTACCGGATAAGGCGCAGCGGTCGGGCTGAACGGGGGGTTCGTGCA
CACAGCCCAGCTTGGAGCGAACGACCTACACCGAACTGAGATACCTACAGCGTGAGCTATGAGAAAGCGC
CACGCTTCCCGAAGGGAGAAAGGCGGACAGGTATCCGGTAAGCGGCAGGGTCGGAACAGGAGAGCGCACG
AGGGAGCTTCCAGGGGGAAACGCCTGGTATCTTTATAGTCCTGTCGGGTTTCGCCACCTCTGACTTGAGC
GTCGATTTTTGTGATGCTCGTCAGGGGGGCGGAGCCTATGGAAAAACGCCAGCAACGCGGCCTTTTTACG
GTTCCTGGCCTTTTGCTGGCCTTTTGCTCACATGTTCTTTCCTGCGTTATCCCCTGATTCTGTGGATAAC
CGTATTACCGCCTTTGAGTGAGCTGATACCGCTCGCCGCAGCCGAACGACCGAGCGCAGCGAGTCAGTGA
GCGAGGAAGCGGAAGAAGCTCGCACATTCAGCAGCGTTTTTCAGCGCGTTTTCGATCAACGTTTCAATGT
TGGTATCAACACCAGGTTTAACTTTGAACTTATCGGCACTGACGGTTACTGATTTTGAACTTTTGCTTTG
CCACGGAACGGTCTGCGTTGTCGGGAAGATGCGTGATCTGATCCTTCAACTCAGCAAAAGTTCCCAATAC
GCAAACCGCCTCTCCCCGCGCGTTGGCCGATTCATTAATGCAGCTGGCACGACAGGTTTCCCGACTGGAA
AGCGGGCAGTGAGCGCAACGCAATTAATGTGAGTTAGCTCACTCATTAGGCACCCCAGGCTTTACACTTT
ATGCTTCCGGCTCGTATGTTGTGTGGAATTGTGAGCGGATAACAATTTCACACAGGAAACAGCTATGACC
ATGATTACGCCAAGCTTGCATGCCTGCAGGTCGACTCTAGAGGATCCCCGGGTACCGAGCTCGAATTAGC
TTGCATGCCTGCAGGTCAATTCCCTGGCATTATGCCCAGTACATGACCTTATGGGACTTTCCTACTTGGC
AGTACATCTACGTATTAGTCATCGCTATTACCATGGTGATGCGGTTTTGGCAGTACATCAATGGGCGTGG
ATAGCGGTTTGACTCACGGGGATTTCAAGTCTCCACCCCATTGACGTCAATGGGAGTTTGTTTTGGCACC
AAAATCAACGGGACTTTCCAAAATGTCGTAACAACTCCGCCCCATTGACGCAAATGGGCGGTAGGCGTGT
ACGGTGGGAGGTCTATATAAGCAGAGCTCGTTTAGTGAACCGTCAGATCGCCTGGAGACGCCATCCACGC
TGTTTTGACCTCCATAGGAGACACCGGGACCGATCCAGCCTGGGGATCCCGACCATGGCTTCGTACCCCT
GCCATCAACACGCGTCTGCGTTCGACCAGGCTGCGCGTTCTCGCGGCCATAGCAACCGACGTACGGCGTT
GCGCCCTCGCCGGCAGCAAGAAGCCACGGAAGTCCGCCTGGAGCAGAAAATGCCCACGCTACTGCGGGTT
TATATAGACGGTCCTCACGGGATGGGGAAAACCACCACCACGCAACTGCTGGTGGCCCTGGGTTCGCGCG
ACGATATCGTCTACGTACCCGAGCCGATGACTTACTGGCAGGTGCTGGGGGCTTCCGAGACAATCGCGAA
CATCTACACCACACAACACCGCCTCGACCAGGGTGAGATATCGGCCGGGGACGCGGCGGTGGTAATGACA
AGCGCCCAGATAACAATGGGCATGCCTTATGCCGTGACCGACGCCGTTCTGGCTCCTCATATCGGGGGGG
AGGCTGGGAGCTCACATGCCCCGCCCCCGGCCCTCACCCTCATCTTCGACCGCCATCCCATCGCCGCCCT
CCTGTGCTACCCGGCCGCGCGATACCTTATGGGCAGCATGACCCCCCAGGCCGTGCTGGCGTTCGTGGCC
CTCATCCCGCCGACCTTGCCCGGCACAAACATCGTGTTGGGGGCCCTTCCGGAGGACAGACACATCGACC
GCCTGGCCAAACGCCAGCGCCCCGGCGAGCGGCTTGACCTGGCTATGCTGGCCGCGATTCGCCGCGTTTA
CGGGCTGCTTGCCAATACGGTGCGGTATCTGCAGGGCGGCGGGTCGTGGCGGGAGGATTGGGGACAGCTT
TCGGGGACGGCCGTGCCGCCCCAGGGTGCCGAGCCCCAGAGCAACGCGGGCCCACGACCCCATATCGGGG
ACACGTTATTTACCCTGTTTCGGGCCCCCGAGTTGCTGGCCCCCAACGGCGACCTGTACAACGTGTTTGC
CTGGGCCTTGGACGTCTTGGCCAAACGCCTCCGTCCCATGCACGTCTTTATCCTGGATTACGACCAATCG
CCCGCCGGCTGCCGGGACGCCCTGCTGCAACTTACCTCCGGGATGGTCCAGACCCACGTCACCACCCCCG
GCTCCATACCGACGATCTGCGACCTGGCGCGCACGTTTGCCCGGGAGATGGGGGAGGCTAACTGAGGATC
CCACGTCACTATTGTATACTCTATATTATACTCTATGTTATACTCTGTAATCCTACTCAATAAACGTGTC
ACGCCTGTGAAACCGTACTAAGTCTCCCGTGTATTCTTATCACCATCAGGTGACATCCTCGCCCAGGCTG
TCAATCATGCCGGTATCGATTCCAGTAGCACCGGCCCCACGCTGACAACCCACTCTTGCAGCGTTAGCAG
CGCCCCTCTTAACAAGCCGACCCCCACCAGCGTCGCGGTTACTAACACTCCTCTCCCCGACCTGCAGCCC
AGCTATCAGAGAATTCACACTGGGGAGAAACCTTTCGAGTGTCCGGAATGTGGAAAAGCTTTCACCCACC
AGTCAAACCTCATTGTACACCAGAGAGCACATATGGAGAAGAAGCCCTATGAGTGCAGTGAATGTGGAAA
GACATTTGCCCAAAAGTTTGAACTCACCACACACCAGAGAATTCATACAGGAGAGCGACCCTATGAGTGT
AACGAATGTGCAAAAACCTTCTTTAAGAAGTCAAACCTTATCATACATCAGAAGATTCACACGGGGGAGA
AACGCTATGAGTGCAGTGAATGTGGAAAATCCTTTATCCAGAACTCACAGCTCATCATACACATGAGAAC
TCATACAGGAGAGAAACCCTATGAATGTACTGAGTGCGGCAAAACTTTCAGCCAGAGGTCAACTCTTAGA
TTACACTTGCGAATCCACACAGGAGAGAAACCATATGAGTGTTCCGAATGTGGGAAGGCCTTTAGCAGGA
AGTCCCGACTCAGTGTCCATCAGAGAGTTCACATCGGGGAGAAACCCGGGAGCGGAGGAGGTTCCGGTGG
AGGTGGTTCTGGAGATTACAAGGATGACGACGATAAGGGCGATTACAAGGATGACGACGATAAGGGAGAT
TACAAGGATGACGACGATAAGGTTTCAGGAAGCGGAGCTACTAACTTCAGCCTGCTGAAGCAGGCTGGAG
ACGTGGAGGAGAACCCTGGACCTGGATCGTTTCGCATGATTGAACAAGATGGATTGCACGCAGGTTCTCC
GGCCGCTTGGGTGGAGAGGCTATTCGGCTATGACTGGGCACAACAGACAATCGGCTGCTCTGATGCCGCC
GTGTTCCGGCTGTCAGCGCAGGGGCGCCCGGTTCTTTTTGTCAAGACCGACCTGTCCGGTGCCCTGAATG
AACTGCAGGACGAGGCAGCGCGGCTATCGTGGCTGGCCACGACGGGCGTTCCTTGCGCAGCTGTGCTCGA
CGTTGTCACTGAAGCGGGAAGGGACTGGCTGCTATTGGGCGAAGTGCCGGGGCAGGATCTCCTGTCATCT
CACCTTGCTCCTGCCGAGAAAGTATCCATCATGGCTGATGCAATGCGGCGGCTGCATACGCTTGATCCGG
CTACCTGCCCATTCGACCACCAAGCGAAACATCGCATCGAGCGAGCACGTACTCGGATGGAAGCCGGTCT
TGTCGATCAGGATGATCTGGACGAAGAGCATCAGGGGCTCGCGCCAGCCGAACTGTTCGCCAGGCTCAAG
GCGCGCATGCCCGACGGCGAGGATCTCGTCGTGACCCATGGCGATGCCTGCTTGCCGAATATCATGGTGG
AAAATGGCCGCTTTTCTGGATTCATCGACTGTGGCCGGCTGGGTGTGGCCGACCGCTATCAGGACATAGC
GTTGGCTACCCGTGATATTGCTGAAGAGCTTGGCGGCGAATGGGCTGACCGCTTCCTCGTGCTTTACGGT
ATCGCCGCTCCCGATTCGCAGCGCATCGCCTTCTATCGCCTTCTTGACGAGTTCTTCTGATTCGAACATC
CTGTGGAAAACTCCTGCCAGAACTCTTCAAGCGGGTGAAAAACCTCATGACAGTATTGAGGGAACATGGG
AATTCATACTGAGATGCAATCTCTCAACTCAAAAATGTATTAAAAATAGGATCCCATGAGAACATTATAC
TGGAAGTTACATGTGATACCCAGCTAAAGAATACATATCAGAATATATCCAGTTGTAAATAGCCATACCC
AGTTGTACTACAATGAGCTTTTTAAAATCTTGAATGAATTGAGTATTCTAGACAGCAGCATAAGAAATAT
ACAAACAGTATCCTATGAATTTAGTGGTTTTATGTGGATATGCAACAAAACACAAGTGGTATGCTTTAGA
TCTGCACATGTGAATTTAGCATAATCACTGGGAATTTGAAATTCTTGTCCTCTGTGATAATTAGGACATA
ACAAGATTTTCCATACTAAACATCACATGTGTTTTTCAGTATCTCTGCAATCCAGTATGCATTCCAAATG
AAATGTGTAACATTTAAAGTAGCATGGAACCTACGTCTTTCCCTACTGCTTGCTGGCATATATCAGTTGG
TATGAACATTGTTCTTGAGCTGCCTCTTAGGAAACAGAAGACAGTGTTGAAGTTTTCCCTGCTTCTGGTT
TGCTGAAGATTTTCTAGAAGCACTATTTACACAAATATGCAAATGTGAAATAACCGATCTATAACGTGAA
GGAGGCAGCTTGGAAAGTCCTCTCCACTGACTGTAGCCTCCAATTCACTGGCCGTCGTTCACTGGCCGTC
GTTTTACAACGTCGTGACTGGGAAAACCCTGGCGTTACCCAACTTAATCGCCTTGCAGCACATCCCCCTT
TCGCCAGCTGGCGTAATAGCGAAGAGGCCCGCACCGATCGCCCTTCCCAACAGTTGCGCAGCCTGAATGG
CGAATGCGATTTATTCAACAAAGCCGCCGTCCCGTCAAGTCAGCGTAATGCTCTGCCAGTGTTACAACCA
ATTAACCAATTCTGATTAGAAAAACTCATCGAGCATCAAATGAAACTGCAATATATTCATATCAGGATTA
TCAATACCATATTTTTGAAAAAGCCGTTTCTGTAATGAAGGAGAAAACTCACCGAGGCAGTTCCATAGGA
TGGCAAGATCCTGGTATCGGTCTGCGATTCCGACTCGTCCAACATCAATACAACCTATTAATTTCCCCTC
GTCAAAAATAAGGTTATCAAGTGAGAAATCACCATGAGTGACGACTGAATCCGGTGAGAATGGCAAAAGC
TTATGCATTTCTTTCCAGACTTGTTCAACAGGCCAGCCATTACGCTCGTCATCAAAATCACTCGCATCAA
CCAAACCGTTATTCATTCGTGATTGCGCCTGAGCGAGACGAAATACGCGATCGCTGTTAAAAGGACAATT
ACAAACAGGAATCGAATGCAACCGGCGCAGGAACACTGCCAGCGCATCAACAATATTTTCACCTGAATCA
GGATATTCTTCTAATACCTGGAATGCTGTTTTCCCGGGGATCGCAGTGGTGAGTAACCATGCATCATCAG
GAGTACGGATAAAATGCTTGATGGTCGGAAGAGGCATAAATTCCGTCAGCCAGTTTAGTCTGACCATCTC
ATCTGTAACATCATTGGCAACGCTACCTTTGCCATGTTTCAGAAACAACTCTGGCGCATCGGGCTTCCCA
TACAATCGATAGATTGTCGCACCTGATTGCCCGACATTATCGCGAGCCCATTTATACCCATATAAATCAG
CATCCATGTTGGAATTTAATCGCGGCTTCGAGCAAGACGTTTCCCGTTGAATATGGCTCATAACACCCCT
TGTATTACTGTTTATGTAAGCAGACAGTTTTATTGTTCATGATGATATATTTTTATCTTGTGCAATGTAA
CATCAGAGATTTTGAGACACAACGTGGCTTTGTTGAATAAATCGAACTTTTGCTGAGTTGAAGGATCAGA
TCACGCATCTTCCCGACAACGCAGACCGTTCCGTGGCAAAGCAAAAGTTCAAAATCACCAACTGGTCCAC
CTACAACAAAGCTCTCATCAACCGTGGCTCCCTCACTTTCTGGCTGGATGATGGGGCGATTCAGGCCTGG
TATGAGTCAGCAACACCTTCTTCACGAGGCAGACCTCTCGACGGAGTTCCACTGAGCGTCAGACCCCGTA
GAAAA
