LOCUS       Exported 6795 bp ds-DNA circular SYN 13-MAY-2021
DEFINITION  Donor vector for 3' FLAG tag of human ZFP1_iso1.
ACCESSION   .
VERSION     .
KEYWORDS    pFETCh_ZFP1_iso1
SOURCE      synthetic DNA construct
  ORGANISM  synthetic DNA construct
REFERENCE   1 (bases 1 to 6795)
  AUTHORS   Savic D, Partridge EC, Newberry KM, Smith SB, Meadows SK, Roberts
            BS, Mackiewicz M, Mendenhall EM, Myers RM
  TITLE     CETCh-seq: CRISPR epitope tagging ChIP-seq of DNA-binding proteins.
  JOURNAL   Genome Res. 2015 Sep 9.
  PUBMED    26355004
REFERENCE   2 (bases 1 to 6795)
  AUTHORS   .
  TITLE     Direct Submission
  JOURNAL   Exported May 13, 2021 from SnapGene Server 1.1.58
            http://www.snapgene.com
FEATURES             Location/Qualifiers
     source          1..6795
                     /organism="synthetic DNA construct"
                     /mol_type="other DNA"
     CDS             570..593
                     /codon_start=1
                     /product="FLAG(R) epitope tag, followed by an enterokinase
                     cleavage site"
                     /label=FLAG
                     /translation="DYKDDDDK"
     CDS             597..620
                     /codon_start=1
                     /product="FLAG(R) epitope tag, followed by an enterokinase
                     cleavage site"
                     /label=FLAG
                     /translation="DYKDDDDK"
     CDS             624..647
                     /codon_start=1
                     /product="FLAG(R) epitope tag, followed by an enterokinase
                     cleavage site"
                     /label=FLAG
                     /translation="DYKDDDDK"
     CDS             663..719
                     /codon_start=1
                     /product="2A peptide from porcine teschovirus-1
                     polyprotein"
                     /label=P2A
                     /note="Eukaryotic ribosomes fail to insert a peptide bond
                     between the Gly and Pro residues, yielding separate
                     polypeptides."
                     /translation="ATNFSLLKQAGDVEENPGP"
     CDS             732..1526
                     /codon_start=1
                     /gene="aph(3')-II (or nptII)"
                     /product="aminoglycoside phosphotransferase from Tn5"
                     /label=NeoR/KanR
                     /note="confers resistance to neomycin, kanamycin, and G418
                     (Geneticin(R))"
                     /translation="MIEQDGLHAGSPAAWVERLFGYDWAQQTIGCSDAAVFRLSAQGRP
                     VLFVKTDLSGALNELQDEAARLSWLATTGVPCAAVLDVVTEAGRDWLLLGEVPGQDLLS
                     SHLAPAEKVSIMADAMRRLHTLDPATCPFDHQAKHRIERARTRMEAGLVDQDDLDEEHQ
                     GLAPAELFARLKARMPDGEDLVVTHGDACLPNIMVENGRFSGFIDCGRLGVADRYQDIA
                     LATRDIAEELGGEWADRFLVLYGIAAPDSQRIAFYRLLDEFF"
     primer_bind     complement(786..805)
                     /label=Neo-R
                     /note="Neomycin resistance gene, reverse primer"
     primer_bind     1396..1415
                     /label=Neo-F
                     /note="Neomycin resistance gene, forward primer"
     primer_bind     complement(2297..2314)
                     /label=M13 Forward
                     /note="In lacZ gene. Also called M13-F20 or M13 (-21)
                     Forward"
     primer_bind     complement(2297..2313)
                     /label=M13 fwd
                     /note="common sequencing primer, one of multiple similar
                     variants"
     primer_bind     complement(2306..2328)
                     /label=M13/pUC Forward
                     /note="In lacZ gene"
     CDS             complement(2532..3347)
                     /codon_start=1
                     /gene="aph(3')-Ia"
                     /product="aminoglycoside phosphotransferase"
                     /label=KanR
                     /note="confers resistance to kanamycin in bacteria or G418
                     (Geneticin(R)) in eukaryotes"
                     /translation="MSHIQRETSCSKPRLNSNMDADLYGYKWARDNVGQSGATIYRLYG
                     KPDAPELFLKHGKGSVANDVTDEMVRLNWLTEFMPLPTIKHFIRTPDDAWLLTTAIPGK
                     TAFQVLEEYPDSGENIVDALAVFLRRLHSIPVCNCPFNSDRVFRLAQAQSRMNNGLVDA
                     SDFDDERNGWPVEQVWKEMHKLLPFSPDSVVTHGDFSLDNLIFDEGKLIGCIDVGRVGI
                     ADRYQDLAILWNCLGEFSPSLQKRLFQKYGIDNPDMNKLQFHLMLDEFF"
     primer_bind     3255..3274
                     /label=Kan-R
                     /note="Kanamycin resistance gene, reverse primer"
     primer_bind     3339..3358
                     /label=pENTR-R
                     /note="pENTR vectors, reverse primer"
     rep_origin      3727..4315
                     /direction=RIGHT
                     /label=ori
                     /note="high-copy-number ColE1/pMB1/pBR322/pUC origin of
                     replication"
     primer_bind     4216..4235
                     /label=pBR322ori-F
                     /note="pBR322 origin, forward primer"
     primer_bind     4469..4486
                     /label=L4440
                     /note="L4440 vector, forward primer"
     protein_bind    4786..4807
                     /label=CAP binding site
                     /bound_moiety="E. coli catabolite activator protein"
                     /note="CAP binding activates transcription in the presence
                     of cAMP."
     promoter        4822..4852
                     /label=lac promoter
                     /note="promoter for the E. coli lac operon"
     protein_bind    4860..4876
                     /label=lac operator
                     /bound_moiety="lac repressor encoded by lacI"
                     /note="The lac repressor binds to the lac operator to
                     inhibit transcription in E. coli. This inhibition can be
                     relieved by adding lactose or
                     isopropyl-beta-D-thiogalactopyranoside (IPTG)."
     primer_bind     4865..4887
                     /label=M13/pUC Reverse
                     /note="In lacZ gene"
     primer_bind     4884..4900
                     /label=M13 rev
                     /note="common sequencing primer, one of multiple similar
                     variants"
     primer_bind     4884..4900
                     /label=M13 Reverse
                     /note="In lacZ gene. Also called M13-rev"
     promoter        5077..5279
                     /label=CMV promoter
                     /note="human cytomegalovirus (CMV) immediate early
                     promoter"
     primer_bind     5230..5250
                     /label=CMV-F
                     /note="Human CMV immediate early promoter, forward primer"
     primer_bind     5276..5300
                     /label=LNCX
                     /note="Human CMV promoter, forward primer"
     CDS             5376..6506
                     /codon_start=1
                     /product="herpes simplex virus thymidine kinase"
                     /label=HSV TK
                     /note="confers sensitivity to nucleoside analogs such as
                     acyclovir or ganciclovir"
                     /translation="MASYPCHQHASAFDQAARSRGHSNRRTALRPRRQQEATEVRLEQK
                     MPTLLRVYIDGPHGMGKTTTTQLLVALGSRDDIVYVPEPMTYWQVLGASETIANIYTTQ
                     HRLDQGEISAGDAAVVMTSAQITMGMPYAVTDAVLAPHIGGEAGSSHAPPPALTLIFDR
                     HPIAALLCYPAARYLMGSMTPQAVLAFVALIPPTLPGTNIVLGALPEDRHIDRLAKRQR
                     PGERLDLAMLAAIRRVYGLLANTVRYLQGGGSWREDWGQLSGTAVPPQGAEPQSNAGPR
                     PHIGDTLFTLFRAPELLAPNGDLYNVFAWALDVLAKRLRPMHVFILDYDQSPAGCRDAL
                     LQLTSGMVQTHVTTPGSIPTICDLARTFAREMGEAN"
ORIGIN
        1 atcagagaat tcacactggg gagaaacctt tcgagtgtcc ggaatgtgga aaagctttca
       61 cccaccagtc aaacctcatt gtacaccaga gagcacatat ggagaagaag ccctatgagt
      121 gcagtgaatg tggaaagaca tttgcccaaa agtttgaact caccacacac cagagaattc
      181 atacaggaga gcgaccctat gagtgtaacg aatgtgcaaa aaccttcttt aagaagtcaa
      241 accttatcat acatcagaag attcacacgg gggagaaacg ctatgagtgc agtgaatgtg
      301 gaaaatcctt tatccagaac tcacagctca tcatacacat gagaactcat acaggagaga
      361 aaccctatga atgtactgag tgcggcaaaa ctttcagcca gaggtcaact cttagattac
      421 acttgcgaat ccacacagga gagaaaccat atgagtgttc cgaatgtggg aaggccttta
      481 gcaggaagtc ccgactcagt gtccatcaga gagttcacat cggggagaaa cccgggagcg
      541 gaggaggttc cggtggaggt ggttctggag attacaagga tgacgacgat aagggcgatt
      601 acaaggatga cgacgataag ggagattaca aggatgacga cgataaggtt tcaggaagcg
      661 gagctactaa cttcagcctg ctgaagcagg ctggagacgt ggaggagaac cctggacctg
      721 gatcgtttcg catgattgaa caagatggat tgcacgcagg ttctccggcc gcttgggtgg
      781 agaggctatt cggctatgac tgggcacaac agacaatcgg ctgctctgat gccgccgtgt
      841 tccggctgtc agcgcagggg cgcccggttc tttttgtcaa gaccgacctg tccggtgccc
      901 tgaatgaact gcaggacgag gcagcgcggc tatcgtggct ggccacgacg ggcgttcctt
      961 gcgcagctgt gctcgacgtt gtcactgaag cgggaaggga ctggctgcta ttgggcgaag
     1021 tgccggggca ggatctcctg tcatctcacc ttgctcctgc cgagaaagta tccatcatgg
     1081 ctgatgcaat gcggcggctg catacgcttg atccggctac ctgcccattc gaccaccaag
     1141 cgaaacatcg catcgagcga gcacgtactc ggatggaagc cggtcttgtc gatcaggatg
     1201 atctggacga agagcatcag gggctcgcgc cagccgaact gttcgccagg ctcaaggcgc
     1261 gcatgcccga cggcgaggat ctcgtcgtga cccatggcga tgcctgcttg ccgaatatca
     1321 tggtggaaaa tggccgcttt tctggattca tcgactgtgg ccggctgggt gtggccgacc
     1381 gctatcagga catagcgttg gctacccgtg atattgctga agagcttggc ggcgaatggg
     1441 ctgaccgctt cctcgtgctt tacggtatcg ccgctcccga ttcgcagcgc atcgccttct
     1501 atcgccttct tgacgagttc ttctgattcg aacatcctgt ggaaaactcc tgccagaact
     1561 cttcaagcgg gtgaaaaacc tcatgacagt attgagggaa catgggaatt catactgaga
     1621 tgcaatctct caactcaaaa atgtattaaa aataggatcc catgagaaca ttatactgga
     1681 agttacatgt gatacccagc taaagaatac atatcagaat atatccagtt gtaaatagcc
     1741 atacccagtt gtactacaat gagcttttta aaatcttgaa tgaattgagt attctagaca
     1801 gcagcataag aaatatacaa acagtatcct atgaatttag tggttttatg tggatatgca
     1861 acaaaacaca agtggtatgc tttagatctg cacatgtgaa tttagcataa tcactgggaa
     1921 tttgaaattc ttgtcctctg tgataattag gacataacaa gattttccat actaaacatc
     1981 acatgtgttt ttcagtatct ctgcaatcca gtatgcattc caaatgaaat gtgtaacatt
     2041 taaagtagca tggaacctac gtctttccct actgcttgct ggcatatatc agttggtatg
     2101 aacattgttc ttgagctgcc tcttaggaaa cagaagacag tgttgaagtt ttccctgctt
     2161 ctggtttgct gaagattttc tagaagcact atttacacaa atatgcaaat gtgaaataac
     2221 cgatctataa cgtgaaggag gcagcttgga aagtcctctc cactgactgt agcctccaat
     2281 tcactggccg tcgttcactg gccgtcgttt tacaacgtcg tgactgggaa aaccctggcg
     2341 ttacccaact taatcgcctt gcagcacatc cccctttcgc cagctggcgt aatagcgaag
     2401 aggcccgcac cgatcgccct tcccaacagt tgcgcagcct gaatggcgaa tgcgatttat
     2461 tcaacaaagc cgccgtcccg tcaagtcagc gtaatgctct gccagtgtta caaccaatta
     2521 accaattctg attagaaaaa ctcatcgagc atcaaatgaa actgcaattt attcatatca
     2581 ggattatcaa taccatattt ttgaaaaagc cgtttctgta atgaaggaga aaactcaccg
     2641 aggcagttcc ataggatggc aagatcctgg tatcggtctg cgattccgac tcgtccaaca
     2701 tcaatacaac ctattaattt cccctcgtca aaaataaggt tatcaagtga gaaatcacca
     2761 tgagtgacga ctgaatccgg tgagaatggc aaaagcttat gcatttcttt ccagacttgt
     2821 tcaacaggcc agccattacg ctcgtcatca aaatcactcg catcaaccaa accgttattc
     2881 attcgtgatt gcgcctgagc gagacgaaat acgcgatcgc tgttaaaagg acaattacaa
     2941 acaggaatcg aatgcaaccg gcgcaggaac actgccagcg catcaacaat attttcacct
     3001 gaatcaggat attcttctaa tacctggaat gctgttttcc cggggatcgc agtggtgagt
     3061 aaccatgcat catcaggagt acggataaaa tgcttgatgg tcggaagagg cataaattcc
     3121 gtcagccagt ttagtctgac catctcatct gtaacatcat tggcaacgct acctttgcca
     3181 tgtttcagaa acaactctgg cgcatcgggc ttcccataca atcgatagat tgtcgcacct
     3241 gattgcccga cattatcgcg agcccattta tacccatata aatcagcatc catgttggaa
     3301 tttaatcgcg gcttcgagca agacgtttcc cgttgaatat ggctcataac accccttgta
     3361 ttactgttta tgtaagcaga cagttttatt gttcatgatg atatattttt atcttgtgca
     3421 atgtaacatc agagattttg agacacaacg tggctttgtt gaataaatcg aacttttgct
     3481 gagttgaagg atcagatcac gcatcttccc gacaacgcag accgttccgt ggcaaagcaa
     3541 aagttcaaaa tcaccaactg gtccacctac aacaaagctc tcatcaaccg tggctccctc
     3601 actttctggc tggatgatgg ggcgattcag gcctggtatg agtcagcaac accttcttca
     3661 cgaggcagac ctctcgacgg agttccactg agcgtcagac cccgtagaaa agatcaaagg
     3721 atcttcttga gatccttttt ttctgcgcgt aatctgctgc ttgcaaacaa aaaaaccacc
     3781 gctaccagcg gtggtttgtt tgccggatca agagctacca actctttttc cgaaggtaac
     3841 tggcttcagc agagcgcaga taccaaatac tgttcttcta gtgtagccgt agttaggcca
     3901 ccacttcaag aactctgtag caccgcctac atacctcgct ctgctaatcc tgttaccagt
     3961 ggctgctgcc agtggcgata agtcgtgtct taccgggttg gactcaagac gatagttacc
     4021 ggataaggcg cagcggtcgg gctgaacggg gggttcgtgc acacagccca gcttggagcg
     4081 aacgacctac accgaactga gatacctaca gcgtgagcta tgagaaagcg ccacgcttcc
     4141 cgaagggaga aaggcggaca ggtatccggt aagcggcagg gtcggaacag gagagcgcac
     4201 gagggagctt ccagggggaa acgcctggta tctttatagt cctgtcgggt ttcgccacct
     4261 ctgacttgag cgtcgatttt tgtgatgctc gtcagggggg cggagcctat ggaaaaacgc
     4321 cagcaacgcg gcctttttac ggttcctggc cttttgctgg ccttttgctc acatgttctt
     4381 tcctgcgtta tcccctgatt ctgtggataa ccgtattacc gcctttgagt gagctgatac
     4441 cgctcgccgc agccgaacga ccgagcgcag cgagtcagtg agcgaggaag cggaagaagc
     4501 tcgcacattc agcagcgttt ttcagcgcgt tttcgatcaa cgtttcaatg ttggtatcaa
     4561 caccaggttt aactttgaac ttatcggcac tgacggttac tgattttgaa cttttgcttt
     4621 gccacggaac ggtctgcgtt gtcgggaaga tgcgtgatct gatccttcaa ctcagcaaaa
     4681 gttcccaata cgcaaaccgc ctctccccgc gcgttggccg attcattaat gcagctggca
     4741 cgacaggttt cccgactgga aagcgggcag tgagcgcaac gcaattaatg tgagttagct
     4801 cactcattag gcaccccagg ctttacactt tatgcttccg gctcgtatgt tgtgtggaat
     4861 tgtgagcgga taacaatttc acacaggaaa cagctatgac catgattacg ccaagcttgc
     4921 atgcctgcag gtcgactcta gaggatcccc gggtaccgag ctcgaattag cttgcatgcc
     4981 tgcaggtcaa ttccctggca ttatgcccag tacatgacct tatgggactt tcctacttgg
     5041 cagtacatct acgtattagt catcgctatt accatggtga tgcggttttg gcagtacatc
     5101 aatgggcgtg gatagcggtt tgactcacgg ggatttcaag tctccacccc attgacgtca
     5161 atgggagttt gttttggcac caaaatcaac gggactttcc aaaatgtcgt aacaactccg
     5221 ccccattgac gcaaatgggc ggtaggcgtg tacggtggga ggtctatata agcagagctc
     5281 gtttagtgaa ccgtcagatc gcctggagac gccatccacg ctgttttgac ctccatagga
     5341 gacaccggga ccgatccagc ctggggatcc cgaccatggc ttcgtacccc tgccatcaac
     5401 acgcgtctgc gttcgaccag gctgcgcgtt ctcgcggcca tagcaaccga cgtacggcgt
     5461 tgcgccctcg ccggcagcaa gaagccacgg aagtccgcct ggagcagaaa atgcccacgc
     5521 tactgcgggt ttatatagac ggtcctcacg ggatggggaa aaccaccacc acgcaactgc
     5581 tggtggccct gggttcgcgc gacgatatcg tctacgtacc cgagccgatg acttactggc
     5641 aggtgctggg ggcttccgag acaatcgcga acatctacac cacacaacac cgcctcgacc
     5701 agggtgagat atcggccggg gacgcggcgg tggtaatgac aagcgcccag ataacaatgg
     5761 gcatgcctta tgccgtgacc gacgccgttc tggctcctca tatcgggggg gaggctggga
     5821 gctcacatgc cccgcccccg gccctcaccc tcatcttcga ccgccatccc atcgccgccc
     5881 tcctgtgcta cccggccgcg cgatacctta tgggcagcat gaccccccag gccgtgctgg
     5941 cgttcgtggc cctcatcccg ccgaccttgc ccggcacaaa catcgtgttg ggggcccttc
     6001 cggaggacag acacatcgac cgcctggcca aacgccagcg ccccggcgag cggcttgacc
     6061 tggctatgct ggccgcgatt cgccgcgttt acgggctgct tgccaatacg gtgcggtatc
     6121 tgcagggcgg cgggtcgtgg cgggaggatt ggggacagct ttcggggacg gccgtgccgc
     6181 cccagggtgc cgagccccag agcaacgcgg gcccacgacc ccatatcggg gacacgttat
     6241 ttaccctgtt tcgggccccc gagttgctgg cccccaacgg cgacctgtac aacgtgtttg
     6301 cctgggcctt ggacgtcttg gccaaacgcc tccgtcccat gcacgtcttt atcctggatt
     6361 acgaccaatc gcccgccggc tgccgggacg ccctgctgca acttacctcc gggatggtcc
     6421 agacccacgt caccaccccc ggctccatac cgacgatctg cgacctggcg cgcacgtttg
     6481 cccgggagat gggggaggct aactgaggat cccacgtcac tattgtatac tctatattat
     6541 actctatgtt atactctgta atcctactca ataaacgtgt cacgcctgtg aaaccgtact
     6601 aagtctcccg tgtattctta tcaccatcag gtgacatcct cgcccaggct gtcaatcatg
     6661 ccggtatcga ttccagtagc accggcccca cgctgacaac ccactcttgc agcgttagca
     6721 gcgcccctct taacaagccg acccccacca gcgtcgcggt tactaacact cctctccccg
     6781 acctgcagcc cagct
//
